>Addgene plasmid #138672 | pSECC-sgSIK3-A | addgene full sequence | sequence record 273703 | Addgene NGS Result
TCGACGGATCGGGAGATCTCCCGATCCCCTATGGTGCACTCTCAGTACAATCTGCTCTGATGCCGCATAG
TTAAGCCAGTATCTGCTCCCTGCTTGTGTGTTGGAGGTCGCTGAGTAGTGCGCGAGCAAAATTTAAGCTA
CAACAAGGCAAGGCTTGACCGACAATTGCATGAAGAATCTGCTTAGGGTTAGGCGTTTTGCGCTGCTTCG
CGATGTACGGGCCAGATATACGCGTTGACATTGATTATTGACTAGTTATTAATAGTAATCAATTACGGGG
TCATTAGTTCATAGCCCATATATGGAGTTCCGCGTTACATAACTTACGGTAAATGGCCCGCCTGGCTGAC
CGCCCAACGACCCCCGCCCATTGACGTCAATAATGACGTATGTTCCCATAGTAACGCCAATAGGGACTTT
CCATTGACGTCAATGGGTGGAGTATTTACGGTAAACTGCCCACTTGGCAGTACATCAAGTGTATCATATG
CCAAGTACGCCCCCTATTGACGTCAATGACGGTAAATGGCCCGCCTGGCATTATGCCCAGTACATGACCT
TATGGGACTTTCCTACTTGGCAGTACATCTACGTATTAGTCATCGCTATTACCATGGTGATGCGGTTTTG
GCAGTACATCAATGGGCGTGGATAGCGGTTTGACTCACGGGGATTTCCAAGTCTCCACCCCATTGACGTC
AATGGGAGTTTGTTTTGGCACCAAAATCAACGGGACTTTCCAAAATGTCGTAACAACTCCGCCCCATTGA
CGCAAATGGGCGGTAGGCGTGTACGGTGGGAGGTCTATATAAGCAGCGCGTTTTGCCTGTACTGGGTCTC
TCTGGTTAGACCAGATCTGAGCCTGGGAGCTCTCTGGCTAACTAGGGAACCCACTGCTTAAGCCTCAATA
AAGCTTGCCTTGAGTGCTTCAAGTAGTGTGTGCCCGTCTGTTGTGTGACTCTGGTAACTAGAGATCCCTC
AGACCCTTTTAGTCAGTGTGGAAAATCTCTAGCAGTGGCGCCCGAACAGGGACTTGAAAGCGAAAGGGAA
ACCAGAGGAGCTCTCTCGACGCAGGACTCGGCTTGCTGAAGCGCGCACGGCAAGAGGCGAGGGGCGGCGA
CTGGTGAGTACGCCAAAAATTTTGACTAGCGGAGGCTAGAAGGAGAGAGATGGGTGCGAGAGCGTCAGTA
TTAAGCGGGGGAGAATTAGATCGCGATGGGAAAAAATTCGGTTAAGGCCAGGGGGAAAGAAAAAATATAA
ATTAAAACATATAGTATGGGCAAGCAGGGAGCTAGAACGATTCGCAGTTAATCCTGGCCTGTTAGAAACA
TCAGAAGGCTGTAGACAAATACTGGGACAGCTACAACCATCCCTTCAGACAGGATCAGAAGAACTTAGAT
CATTATATAATACAGTAGCAACCCTCTATTGTGTGCATCAAAGGATAGAGATAAAAGACACCAAGGAAGC
TTTAGACAAGATAGAGGAAGAGCAAAACAAAAGTAAGACCACCGCACAGCAAGCGGCCGGCCGCTGATCT
TCAGACCTGGAGGAGGAGATATGAGGGACAATTGGAGAAGTGAATTATATAAATATAAAGTAGTAAAAAT
TGAACCATTAGGAGTAGCACCCACCAAGGCAAAGAGAAGAGTGGTGCAGAGAGAAAAAAGAGCAGTGGGA
ATAGGAGCTTTGTTCCTTGGGTTCTTGGGAGCAGCAGGAAGCACTATGGGCGCAGCGTCAATGACGCTGA
CGGTACAGGCCAGACAATTATTGTCTGGTATAGTGCAGCAGCAGAACAATTTGCTGAGGGCTATTGAGGC
GCAACAGCATCTGTTGCAACTCACAGTCTGGGGCATCAAGCAGCTCCAGGCAAGAATCCTGGCTGTGGAA
AGATACCTAAAGGATCAACAGCTCCTGGGGATTTGGGGTTGCTCTGGAAAACTCATTTGCACCACTGCTG
TGCCTTGGAATGCTAGTTGGAGTAATAAATCTCTGGAACAGATTTGGAATCACACGACCTGGATGGAGTG
GGACAGAGAAATTAACAATTACACAAGCTTAATACACTCCTTAATTGAAGAATCGCAAAACCAGCAAGAA
AAGAATGAACAAGAATTATTGGAATTAGATAAATGGGCAAGTTTGTGGAATTGGTTTAACATAACAAATT
GGCTGTGGTATATAAAATTATTCATAATGATAGTAGGAGGCTTGGTAGGTTTAAGAATAGTTTTTGCTGT
ACTTTCTATAGTGAATAGAGTTAGGCAGGGATATTCACCATTATCGTTTCAGACCCACCTCCCAACCCCG
AGGGGACCCGACAGGCCCGAAGGAATAGAAGAAGAAGGTGGAGAGAGAGACAGAGACAGATCCATTCGAT
TAGTGAACGGATCGGCACTGCGTGCGCCAATTCTGCAGACAAATGGCAGTATTCATCCACAATTTTAAAA
GAAAAGGGGGGATTGGGGGGTACAGTGCAGGGGAAAGAATAGTAGACATAATAGCAACAGACATACAAAC
TAAAGAATTACAAAAACAAATTACAAAAATTCAAAATTTTCGGGTTTATTACAGGGACAGCAGAGATCCA
GTTTGGTTAGTACCGGGCCCGGGTCGACTAGTGATCAGTGTGAGGGAGTGTAAAGCTGGGTTTCCCAGAG
AGGGCCTATTTCCCATGATTCCTTCATATTTGCATATACGATACAAGGCTGTTAGAGAGATAATTAGAAT
TAATTTGACTGTAAACACAAAGATATTAGTACAAAATACGTGACGTAGAAAGTAATAATTTCTTGGGTAG
TTTGCAGTTTTAAAATTATGTTTTAAAATGGACTATCATATGCTTACCGTAACTTGAAAGTATTTCGATT
TCTTGGCTTTATATATCTTGTGGAAAGGACGAAACACCGCGAGCGGCCATCGACCCGCGTTTTAGAGCTA
GAAATAGCAAGTTAAAATAAGGCTAGTCCGTTATCAACTTGAAAAAGTGGCACCGAGTCGGTGCTTTTTT
GAATTCTAGATCTTGAGACAAATGGCAGTATTCATCCACAATTTTAAAAGAAAAGGGGGGATTGGGGGGT
ACAGTGCAGGGGAAAGAATAGTAGACATAATAGCAACAGACATACAAACTAAAGAATTACAAAAACAAAT
TACAAAAATTCAAAATTTTCGGGTTTATTACAGGGACAGCAGAGATCCACTTTGGCGCCGGCAAACCGCT
GTTCCTAGGAATCCCGAGGCCTTCGAGTGGCTCCGGTGCCCGTCAGTGGGCAGAGCGCACATCGCCCACA
GTCCCCGAGAAGTTGGGGGGAGGGGTCGGCAATTGAACCGGTGCCTAGAGAAGGTGGCGCGGGGTAAACT
GGGAAAGTGATGTCGTGTACTGGCTCCGCCTTTTTCCCGAGGGTGGGGGAGAACCGTATATAAGTGCAGT
AGTCGCCGTGAACGTTCTTTTTCGCAACGGGTTTGCCGCCAGAACACAGGTGTCGTGACGCGGGACCCGA
CATTAGCGCTACAGCTTAAGCGGGCCACCATGGATTACAAAGACGATGACGATAAGATGGCCCCAAAGAA
GAAGCGGAAGGTCGGTATCCACGGAGTCCCAGCAGCCGACAAGAAGTACAGCATCGGCCTGGACATCGGC
ACCAACTCTGTGGGCTGGGCCGTGATCACCGACGAGTACAAGGTGCCCAGCAAGAAATTCAAGGTGCTGG
GCAACACCGACCGGCACAGCATCAAGAAGAACCTGATCGGAGCCCTGCTGTTCGACAGCGGCGAAACAGC
CGAGGCCACCCGGCTGAAGAGAACCGCCAGAAGAAGATACACCAGACGGAAGAACCGGATCTGCTATCTG
CAAGAGATCTTCAGCAACGAGATGGCCAAGGTGGACGACAGCTTCTTCCACAGACTGGAAGAGTCCTTCC
TGGTGGAAGAGGATAAGAAGCACGAGCGGCACCCCATCTTCGGCAACATCGTGGACGAGGTGGCCTACCA
CGAGAAGTACCCCACCATCTACCACCTGAGAAAGAAACTGGTGGACAGCACCGACAAGGCCGACCTGCGG
CTGATCTATCTGGCCCTGGCCCACATGATCAAGTTCCGGGGCCACTTCCTGATCGAGGGCGACCTGAACC
CCGACAACAGCGACGTGGACAAGCTGTTCATCCAGCTGGTGCAGACCTACAACCAGCTGTTCGAGGAAAA
CCCCATCAACGCCAGCGGCGTGGACGCCAAGGCCATCCTGTCTGCCAGACTGAGCAAGAGCAGACGGCTG
GAAAATCTGATCGCCCAGCTGCCCGGCGAGAAGAAGAATGGCCTGTTCGGAAACCTGATTGCCCTGAGCC
TGGGCCTGACCCCCAACTTCAAGAGCAACTTCGACCTGGCCGAGGATGCCAAACTGCAGCTGAGCAAGGA
CACCTACGACGACGACCTGGACAACCTGCTGGCCCAGATCGGCGACCAGTACGCCGACCTGTTTCTGGCC
GCCAAGAACCTGTCCGACGCCATCCTGCTGAGCGACATCCTGAGAGTGAACACCGAGATCACCAAGGCCC
CCCTGAGCGCCTCTATGATCAAGAGATACGACGAGCACCACCAGGACCTGACCCTGCTGAAAGCTCTCGT
GCGGCAGCAGCTGCCTGAGAAGTACAAAGAGATTTTCTTCGACCAGAGCAAGAACGGCTACGCCGGCTAC
ATTGACGGCGGAGCCAGCCAGGAAGAGTTCTACAAGTTCATCAAGCCCATCCTGGAAAAGATGGACGGCA
CCGAGGAACTGCTCGTGAAGCTGAACAGAGAGGACCTGCTGCGGAAGCAGCGGACCTTCGACAACGGCAG
CATCCCCCACCAGATCCACCTGGGAGAGCTGCACGCCATTCTGCGGCGGCAGGAAGATTTTTACCCATTC
CTGAAGGACAACCGGGAAAAGATCGAGAAGATCCTGACCTTCCGCATCCCCTACTACGTGGGCCCTCTGG
CCAGGGGAAACAGCAGATTCGCCTGGATGACCAGAAAGAGCGAGGAAACCATCACCCCCTGGAACTTCGA
GGAAGTGGTGGACAAGGGCGCTTCCGCCCAGAGCTTCATCGAGCGGATGACCAACTTCGATAAGAACCTG
CCCAACGAGAAGGTGCTGCCCAAGCACAGCCTGCTGTACGAGTACTTCACCGTGTATAACGAGCTGACCA
AAGTGAAATACGTGACCGAGGGAATGAGAAAGCCCGCCTTCCTGAGCGGCGAGCAGAAAAAGGCCATCGT
GGACCTGCTGTTCAAGACCAACCGGAAAGTGACCGTGAAGCAGCTGAAAGAGGACTACTTCAAGAAAATC
GAGTGCTTCGACTCCGTGGAAATCTCCGGCGTGGAAGATCGGTTCAACGCCTCCCTGGGCACATACCACG
ATCTGCTGAAAATTATCAAGGACAAGGACTTCCTGGACAATGAGGAAAACGAGGACATTCTGGAAGATAT
CGTGCTGACCCTGACACTGTTTGAGGACAGAGAGATGATCGAGGAACGGCTGAAAACCTATGCCCACCTG
TTCGACGACAAAGTGATGAAGCAGCTGAAGCGGCGGAGATACACCGGCTGGGGCAGGCTGAGCCGGAAGC
TGATCAACGGCATCCGGGACAAGCAGTCCGGCAAGACAATCCTGGATTTCCTGAAGTCCGACGGCTTCGC
CAACAGAAACTTCATGCAGCTGATCCACGACGACAGCCTGACCTTTAAAGAGGACATCCAGAAAGCCCAG
GTGTCCGGCCAGGGCGATAGCCTGCACGAGCACATTGCCAATCTGGCCGGCAGCCCCGCCATTAAGAAGG
GCATCCTGCAGACAGTGAAGGTGGTGGACGAGCTCGTGAAAGTGATGGGCCGGCACAAGCCCGAGAACAT
CGTGATCGAAATGGCCAGAGAGAACCAGACCACCCAGAAGGGACAGAAGAACAGCCGCGAGAGAATGAAG
CGGATCGAAGAGGGCATCAAAGAGCTGGGCAGCCAGATCCTGAAAGAACACCCCGTGGAAAACACCCAGC
TGCAGAACGAGAAGCTGTACCTGTACTACCTGCAGAATGGGCGGGATATGTACGTGGACCAGGAACTGGA
CATCAACCGGCTGTCCGACTACGATGTGGACCATATCGTGCCTCAGAGCTTTCTGAAGGACGACTCCATC
GACAACAAGGTGCTGACCAGAAGCGACAAGAACCGGGGCAAGAGCGACAACGTGCCCTCCGAAGAGGTCG
TGAAGAAGATGAAGAACTACTGGCGGCAGCTGCTGAACGCCAAGCTGATTACCCAGAGAAAGTTCGACAA
TCTGACCAAGGCCGAGAGAGGCGGCCTGAGCGAACTGGATAAGGCCGGCTTCATCAAGAGACAGCTGGTG
GAAACCCGGCAGATCACAAAGCACGTGGCACAGATCCTGGACTCCCGGATGAACACTAAGTACGACGAGA
ATGACAAGCTGATCCGGGAAGTGAAAGTGATCACCCTGAAGTCCAAGCTGGTGTCCGATTTCCGGAAGGA
TTTCCAGTTTTACAAAGTGCGCGAGATCAACAACTACCACCACGCCCACGACGCCTACCTGAACGCCGTC
GTGGGAACCGCCCTGATCAAAAAGTACCCTAAGCTGGAAAGCGAGTTCGTGTACGGCGACTACAAGGTGT
ACGACGTGCGGAAGATGATCGCCAAGAGCGAGCAGGAAATCGGCAAGGCTACCGCCAAGTACTTCTTCTA
CAGCAACATCATGAACTTTTTCAAGACCGAGATTACCCTGGCCAACGGCGAGATCCGGAAGCGGCCTCTG
ATCGAGACAAACGGCGAAACCGGGGAGATCGTGTGGGATAAGGGCCGGGATTTTGCCACCGTGCGGAAAG
TGCTGAGCATGCCCCAAGTGAATATCGTGAAAAAGACCGAGGTGCAGACAGGCGGCTTCAGCAAAGAGTC
TATCCTGCCCAAGAGGAACAGCGATAAGCTGATCGCCAGAAAGAAGGACTGGGACCCTAAGAAGTACGGC
GGCTTCGACAGCCCCACCGTGGCCTATTCTGTGCTGGTGGTGGCCAAAGTGGAAAAGGGCAAGTCCAAGA
AACTGAAGAGTGTGAAAGAGCTGCTGGGGATCACCATCATGGAAAGAAGCAGCTTCGAGAAGAATCCCAT
CGACTTTCTGGAAGCCAAGGGCTACAAAGAAGTGAAAAAGGACCTGATCATCAAGCTGCCTAAGTACTCC
CTGTTCGAGCTGGAAAACGGCAGGAAGAGAATGCTGGCCTCTGCCGGCGAACTGCAGAAGGGAAACGAAC
TGGCCCTGCCCTCCAAATATGTGAACTTCCTGTACCTGGCCAGCCACTATGAGAAGCTGAAGGGCTCCCC
CGAGGATAATGAGCAGAAACAGCTGTTTGTGGAACAGCACAAGCACTACCTGGACGAGATCATCGAGCAG
ATCAGCGAGTTCTCCAAGAGAGTGATCCTGGCCGACGCTAATCTGGACAAAGTGCTGTCCGCCTACAACA
AGCACCGGGATAAGCCCATCAGAGAGCAGGCCGAGAATATCATCCACCTGTTTACCCTGACCAATCTGGG
AGCCCCTGCCGCCTTCAAGTACTTTGACACCACCATCGACCGGAAGAGGTACACCAGCACCAAAGAGGTG
CTGGACGCCACCCTGATCCACCAGAGCATCACCGGCCTGTACGAGACACGGATCGACCTGTCTCAGCTGG
GAGGCGACAAGCGTCCTGCTGCTACTAAGAAAGCTGGTCAAGCTAAGAAAAAGAAAGCTAGCGGCAGCGG
CGCCACCAACTTCAGCCTGCTGAAGCAGGCCGGCGACGTGGAGGAGAACCCCGGCCCCATGCCCAAGAAG
AAGAGGAAGGTGTCCAATTTACTGACCGTACACCAAAATTTGCCTGCATTACCGGTCGATGCAACGAGTG
ATGAGGTTCGCAAGAACCTGATGGACATGTTCAGGGATCGCCAGGCGTTTTCTGAGCATACCTGGAAAAT
GCTTCTGTCCGTTTGCCGGTCGTGGGCGGCATGGTGCAAGTTGAATAACCGGAAATGGTTTCCCGCAGAA
CCTGAAGATGTTCGCGATTATCTTCTATATCTTCAGGCGCGCGGTCTGGCAGTAAAAACTATCCAGCAAC
ATTTGGGCCAGCTAAACATGCTTCATCGTCGGTCCGGGCTGCCACGACCAAGTGACAGCAATGCTGTTTC
ACTGGTTATGCGGCGGATCCGAAAAGAAAACGTTGATGCCGGTGAACGTGCAAAACAGGCTCTAGCGTTC
GAACGCACTGATTTCGACCAGGTTCGTTCACTCATGGAAAATAGCGATCGCTGCCAGGATATACGTAATC
TGGCATTTCTGGGGATTGCTTATAACACCCTGTTACGTATAGCCGAAATTGCCAGGATCAGGGTTAAAGA
TATCTCACGTACTGACGGTGGGAGAATGTTAATCCATATTGGCAGAACGAAAACGCTGGTTAGCACCGCA
GGTGTAGAGAAGGCACTTAGCCTGGGGGTAACTAAACTGGTCGAGCGATGGATTTCCGTATCTGGTGTAG
CTGATGATCCGAATAACTACCTGTTTTGCCGGGTCAGAAAAAATGGTGTTGCCGCGCCATCTGCCACCAG
CCAGCTATCAACTCGCGCCCTGGAAGGGATTTTTGAAGCAACTCATCGATTGATTTACGGCGCTAAGGAT
GACTCTGGTCAGAGATACCTGGCCTGGTCTGGACACAGTGCCCGTGTCGGAGCCGCGCGAGATATGGCCC
GCGCTGGAGTTTCAATACCGGGGATCATGCAAGCTGGTGGCTGGACCAATGTAAATATTGTCATGAACTA
TATCCGTAACCTGGATAGTGAAACAGGGGCAATGGTGCGCCTGCTGGAAGATGGCGATTAGAAACGTTGT
TGTTTGGGGTTGAATTACTCTTCTAGACCGCGGCGCGCCCGATAATCAACCTCTGGATTACAAAATTTGT
GAAAGATTGACTGGTATTCTTAACTATGTTGCTCCTTTTACGCTATGTGGATACGCTGCTTTAATGCCTT
TGTATCATGCTATTGCTTCCCGTATGGCTTTCATTTTCTCCTCCTTGTATAAATCCTGGTTGCTGTCTCT
TTATGAGGAGTTGTGGCCCGTTGTCAGGCAACGTGGCGTGGTGTGCACTGTGTTTGCTGACGCAACCCCC
ACTGGTTGGGGCATTGCCACCACCTGTCAGCTCCTTTCCGGGACTTTCGCTTTCCCCCTCCCTATTGCCA
CGGCGGAACTCATCGCCGCCTGCCTTGCCCGCTGCTGGACAGGGGCTCGGCTGTTGGGCACTGACAATTC
CGTGGTGTTGTCGGGGAAATCATCGTCCTTTCCTTGGCTGCTCGCCTGTGTTGCCACCTGGATTCTGCGC
GGGACGTCCTTCTGCTACGTCCCTTCGGCCCTCAATCCAGCGGACCTTCCTTCCCGCGGCCTGCTGCCGG
CTCTGCGGCCTCTTCCGCGTCTTCGCCTTCGCCCTCAGACGAGTCGGATCTCCCTTTGGGCCGCCTCCCC
GCATCGATACCGTCGACCTCGATCGAGACCTAGAAAAACATGGAGCAATCACAAGTAGCAATACAGCAGC
TACCAATGCTGATTGTGCCTGGCTAGAAGCACAAGAGGAGGAGGAGGTGGGTTTTCCAGTCACACCTCAG
GTACCTTTAAGACCAATGACTTACAAGGCAGCTGTAGATCTTAGCCACTTTTTAAAAGAAAAGGGGGGAC
TGGAAGGGCTAATTCACTCCCAACGAAGACAAGATATCCTTGATCTGTGGATCTACCACACACAAGGCTA
CTTCCCTGATTGGCAGAACTACACACCAGGGCCAGGGATCAGATATCCACTGACCTTTGGATGGTGCTAC
AAGCTAGTACCAGTTGAGCAAGAGAAGGTAGAAGAAGCCAATGAAGGAGAGAACACCCGCTTGTTACACC
CTGTGAGCCTGCATGGGATGGATGACCCGGAGAGAGAAGTATTAGAGTGGAGGTTTGACAGCCGCCTAGC
ATTTCATCACATGGCCCGAGAGCTGCATCCGGACTGTACTGGGTCTCTCTGGTTAGACCAGATCTGAGCC
TGGGAGCTCTCTGGCTAACTAGGGAACCCACTGCTTAAGCCTCAATAAAGCTTGCCTTGAGTGCTTCAAG
TAGTGTGTGCCCGTCTGTTGTGTGACTCTGGTAACTAGAGATCCCTCAGACCCTTTTAGTCAGTGTGGAA
AATCTCTAGCAGCATGTGAGCAAAAGGCCAGCAAAAGGCCAGGAACCGTAAAAAGGCCGCGTTGCTGGCG
TTTTTCCATAGGCTCCGCCCCCCTGACGAGCATCACAAAAATCGACGCTCAAGTCAGAGGTGGCGAAACC
CGACAGGACTATAAAGATACCAGGCGTTTCCCCCTGGAAGCTCCCTCGTGCGCTCTCCTGTTCCGACCCT
GCCGCTTACCGGATACCTGTCCGCCTTTCTCCCTTCGGGAAGCGTGGCGCTTTCTCATAGCTCACGCTGT
AGGTATCTCAGTTCGGTGTAGGTCGTTCGCTCCAAGCTGGGCTGTGTGCACGAACCCCCCGTTCAGCCCG
ACCGCTGCGCCTTATCCGGTAACTATCGTCTTGAGTCCAACCCGGTAAGACACGACTTATCGCCACTGGC
AGCAGCCACTGGTAACAGGATTAGCAGAGCGAGGTATGTAGGCGGTGCTACAGAGTTCTTGAAGTGGTGG
CCTAACTACGGCTACACTAGAAGAACAGTATTTGGTATCTGCGCTCTGCTGAAGCCAGTTACCTTCGGAA
AAAGAGTTGGTAGCTCTTGATCCGGCAAACAAACCACCGCTGGTAGCGGTGGTTTTTTTGTTTGCAAGCA
GCAGATTACGCGCAGAAAAAAAGGATCTCAAGAAGATCCTTTGATCTTTTCTACGGGGTCTGACGCTCAG
TGGAACGAAAACTCACGTTAAGGGATTTTGGTCATGAGATTATCAAAAAGGATCTTCACCTAGATCCTTT
TAAATTAAAAATGAAGTTTTAAATCAATCTAAAGTATATATGAGTAAACTTGGTCTGACAGTTACCAATG
CTTAATCAGTGAGGCACCTATCTCAGCGATCTGTCTATTTCGTTCATCCATAGTTGCCTGACTCCCCGTC
GTGTAGATAACTACGATACGGGAGGGCTTACCATCTGGCCCCAGTGCTGCAATGATACCGCGAGACCCAC
GCTCACCGGCTCCAGATTTATCAGCAATAAACCAGCCAGCCGGAAGGGCCGAGCGCAGAAGTGGTCCTGC
AACTTTATCCGCCTCCATCCAGTCTATTAATTGTTGCCGGGAAGCTAGAGTAAGTAGTTCGCCAGTTAAT
AGTTTGCGCAACGTTGTTGCCATTGCTACAGGCATCGTGGTGTCACGCTCGTCGTTTGGTATGGCTTCAT
TCAGCTCCGGTTCCCAACGATCAAGGCGAGTTACATGATCCCCCATGTTGTGCAAAAAAGCGGTTAGCTC
CTTCGGTCCTCCGATCGTTGTCAGAAGTAAGTTGGCCGCAGTGTTATCACTCATGGTTATGGCAGCACTG
CATAATTCTCTTACTGTCATGCCATCCGTAAGATGCTTTTCTGTGACTGGTGAGTACTCAACCAAGTCAT
TCTGAGAATAGTGTATGCGGCGACCGAGTTGCTCTTGCCCGGCGTCAATACGGGATAATACCGCGCCACA
TAGCAGAACTTTAAAAGTGCTCATCATTGGAAAACGTTCTTCGGGGCGAAAACTCTCAAGGATCTTACCG
CTGTTGAGATCCAGTTCGATGTAACCCACTCGTGCACCCAACTGATCTTCAGCATCTTTTACTTTCACCA
GCGTTTCTGGGTGAGCAAAAACAGGAAGGCAAAATGCCGCAAAAAAGGGAATAAGGGCGACACGGAAATG
TTGAATACTCATACTCTTCCTTTTTCAATATTATTGAAGCATTTATCAGGGTTATTGTCTCATGAGCGGA
TACATATTTGAATGTATTTAGAAAAATAAACAAATAGGGGTTCCGCGCACATTTCCCCGAAAAGTGCCAC
CTGACG
Features (pLannotate 1.2.2; 23 found; start..end, strand, type, name):
     30..82      -  misc_feature   bom (fragment): basis of mobility region from pBR322
    237..616     +  enhancer       CMV enhancer: human cytomegalovirus immediate early enhancer
    617..816     +  promoter       CMV promoter: human cytomegalovirus (CMV) immediate early promoter
    834..1014    +  LTR            5' LTR (truncated): truncated 5' long terminal repeat (LTR) from HIV-1
   1061..1186    +  misc_feature   HIV-1 Ψ: packaging signal of human immunodeficiency virus type 1
   1170..1508    +  CDS            HIV-1 gag (fragment): gag protein from human immunodeficiency virus 1; gag
   1683..1916    +  misc_feature   RRE: The Rev response element (RRE) of HIV-1 allows for Rev-dependent mRNA export from the nucleus to the cytoplasm.
   2293..2393    +  CDS            Rev (fragment): human immunodeficiency virus 1 (HIV-1) Rev protein; rev; enhances nuclear export of unspliced and incompletely spliced viral mRNAs
   2443..2560    +  misc_feature   cPPT/CTS: central polypurine tract and central termination sequence of HIV-1
   2660..2900    +  promoter       U6 promoter: RNA polymerase III promoter for human U6 snRNA
   2929..3004    +  misc_RNA       gRNA scaffold: guide RNA scaffold for the Streptococcus pyogenes CRISPR/Cas9 system
   3052..3169    +  misc_feature   cPPT/CTS: central polypurine tract and central termination sequence of HIV-1
   3268..3479    +  promoter       EF-1α core promoter: core promoter for human elongation factor EF-1α
   3608..5209    +  CDS            Cas9(N): N-terminal portion of Streptococcus pyogenes Cas9 (Zetsche et al., 2015)
   5210..7708    +  CDS            Cas9(C): C-terminal portion of Streptococcus pyogenes Cas9 (Zetsche et al., 2015)
   7851..8881    +  CDS            Cre (fragment): site-specific recombinase Cre is a site-specific recombinase from bacteriophage P1. Recombination occurs at loxP sequences.
   8934..9522    +  misc_feature   WPRE: woodchuck hepatitis virus posttranscriptional regulatory element
   9523..9542    +  misc_feature   MCS (fragment): pBluescript multiple cloning site
   9544..10044   +  CDS            nef (fragment): NEF_HV1LA - Experimental evidence at protein level: Swiss-Prot protein existence level 1. Extracellular Nef protein targets CD4(+) T-lymphocytes for apoptosis by interacting with CXCR4 surface receptors. From Human immunodeficiency virus type 1 group M subtype B (isolate Lai) (HIV-1).
  10051..10231   +  LTR            5' LTR (truncated): truncated 5' long terminal repeat (LTR) from HIV-1
  10293..10881   -  rep_origin     ori: high-copy-number ColE1/pMB1/pBR322/pUC origin of replication
  11052..11912   -  CDS            AmpR: β-lactamase; bla; confers resistance to ampicillin, carbenicillin, and related antibiotics
  11913..12017   -  promoter       AmpR promoter: bla
