[The description below was written by a language model from this plasmid's Addgene catalogue record and pLannotate feature annotations shown in this document.]
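Description:
pSECC-sgSIK3-A is a roughly 12 kb HIV-1-based lentiviral transfer plasmid built on the pSECC backbone, an all-in-one design that delivers a CRISPR guide RNA, Cas9 and Cre recombinase from a single provirus. In bacteria it is maintained through a high-copy ColE1/pUC-type origin and selected with ampicillin via the β-lactamase gene. For virus production, a CMV enhancer/promoter placed upstream of a truncated 5' LTR drives transcription of the viral genome. That genome carries the Ψ packaging signal with a gag fragment, the Rev response element for Rev-dependent nuclear export, cPPT/CTS elements (annotated twice), a WPRE to enhance transcript expression, and a downstream LTR that the annotation also labels as truncated.

The payload consists of two expression units. A human U6 RNA polymerase III promoter drives a guide targeting mouse Sik3, fused to the Streptococcus pyogenes gRNA scaffold. Downstream, an EF-1α core promoter drives S. pyogenes Cas9; it is annotated as adjoining N- and C-terminal portions, which together make up a continuous coding region. Cre recombinase follows Cas9. The feature table does not annotate the element linking Cas9 and Cre, so how the two are co-expressed is not stated in the record. No mammalian drug-selection marker or fluorescent reporter is annotated.

Transduced cells thus receive Cas9-mediated disruption of Sik3 together with Cre activity, which can recombine loxP-flanked alleles in the same cells. The associated publication concerns SIK1 and SIK3 as mediators of LKB1 tumor suppression in non-small-cell lung cancer, consistent with use in Cre-dependent mouse tumor models. The "A" suffix suggests it may be one of several Sik3 guides, although the record does not say so.
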