Addgene plasmid #138672: pSECC-sgSIK3-A
Purpose: Expresses a mouse SIK3-targeting sgRNA, Cas9, and Cre-recombinase
Depositing lab: Reuben Shaw. Depositing organization: Salk Institute for Biological Studies. Publication: The AMPK-Related Kinases SIK1 and SIK3 Mediate Key Tumor-Suppressive Effects of LKB1 in NSCLC. Hollstein PE, Eichner LJ, Brun SN, Kamireddy A, Svensson RU, Vera LI, Ross DS, Rymoff TJ, Hutchins A, Galvez HM, Williams AE, Shokhirev MN, Screaton RA, Berdeaux R, Shaw RJ. Cancer Discov. 2019 Nov;9(11):1606-1627. doi: 10.1158/2159-8290.CD-18-1261. Epub 2019 Jul 26. PubMed 31350328.
Backbone
  Vector backbone: pSECC
  Vector type: Lentiviral
Growth in bacteria
  Bacterial resistance: Ampicillin, 100 μg/mL
  Growth temperature: 30°C
  Growth strain: NEB Stable
  Copy number: Unknown
Gene/Insert
  Gene/Insert name: sgSIK3 mouse
  gRNA/shRNA sequence: GCGAGCGGCCATCGACCCGC
  Species: M. musculus (mouse)
  Entrez Gene: Sik3 (a.k.a. 5730525O22Rik, 9030204A07Rik, Qsk, SIK-3, mKIAA0999)
  Promoter: hU6
  Cloning method: Restriction Enzyme; 5′ cloning site unknown (unknown if destroyed)
Terms and licenses: Academic/Nonprofit Terms; Industry Terms: Not Available to Industry
How to cite: pSECC-sgSIK3-A was a gift from Reuben Shaw (Addgene plasmid # 138672 ; http://n2t.net/addgene:138672 ; RRID:Addgene_138672)
