>Addgene plasmid #138672 | pSECC-sgSIK3-A | depositor partial sequence | sequence record 267996 | hU6 FWD Sequence
GCCGTATTCGATTTCTTGGCTTTATATATCTTGTGGAAGGACGAAACACCGCGAGCGGCCATCGACCCGC
GTTTTAGAGCTAGAAATAGCAAGTTAAAATAAGGCTAGTCCGTTATCAACTTGAAAAAGTGGCACCGAGT
CGGTGCTTTTTTGAATTCTAGATCTTGAGACAAATGGCAGTATTCATCCACAATTTTAAAAGAAAAGGGG
GGATTGGGGGGTACAGTGCAGGGGAAAGAATAGTAGACATAATAGCAACAGACATACAAACTAAAGAATT
ACAAAAACAAATTACAAAAATTCAAAATTTTCGGGTTTATTACAGGGACAGCAGAGATCCACTTTGGCGC
CGGCAAACCGCTGTTCCTAGGAATCCCGAGGCCTTCGAGTGGCTCCGGTGCCCGTCAGTGGGCAGAGCGC
ACATCGCCCACAGTCCCCGAGAAGTTGGGGGGAGGGGTCGGCAATTGAACCGGTGCCTAGAGAAGGTGGC
GCGGGGTAAACTGGGAAAGTGATGTCGTGTACTGGCTCCGCCTTTTTCCCGAGGGTGGGGGAGAACCGTA
TATAAGTGCAGTAGTCGCCGTGAACGTTCTTTTTCGCAACGGGTTTGCCGCCAGAACACAGGTGTCGTGA
CGCGGGACCCGACATTAGCGCTACAGCTTAAGCGGGCCACCATGGATTACAAAGACGATGACGATAAGAT
GGCCCCAAAGAAGAAGCGGAAGGTCGGTATCCACGGAGTCCCAGCAGCCGACAAGAAGTACAGCATCGGC
CTGGACATCGGCACCAACTCTGTGGGCTGGGCCGTGATCACCGACGAGTACAAAGTGCCCAGCAAGAAAT
TCAAGGTGCTGGGCAACACCGACCGGCACAGCATCAAGAAGAACCTGATCGGAGCCCTGCTGTTCGACAG
CGGCGAAACAGCCGAGGCCACCCGGCTGAAGAGAACCGCCAGAAGAGATACACCAGACGGAAGAACCCGG
ATCTGCTATTCTGCAGAGATTCTTCAGCACGAGATGGCCAAGTGGACGACAGCTTCTTCACAGACTGAGA
GTCTTCCTGGTGAGAGGATAGAGCACGAGCGGCACCCATTCTTCGCACATCGTGACGAGGTGGCCTACCA
CGAGAGTACCCCACATTCTACCACCTGAAAAGAACTGGTGGACGCACGACAGNGACCTGCGCNGTATTCT
TATCTGNCTNCNCAATGTATCAGTTNGTNATTCGTATCAGGCACTGAATCGNCACAGCCGACTNNNAGGC
GTGTTTCTACTACTCACGCTGTGTGTGTCTGNANN
